Addgene plasmid #126011: pFH37
Purpose: Level0 Rice OsU6-2 Pol III promoter with transcription Start-G
Depositing lab: Vladimir Nekrasov. Depositing organization: Rothamsted Research. Publication: A modular cloning toolkit for genome editing in plants. Hahn F, Korolev A, Sanjurjo Loures L, Nekrasov V. BMC Plant Biol. 2020 Apr 23;20(1):179. doi: 10.1186/s12870-020-02388-2. PubMed 32326901.
Backbone
  Vector backbone: pAGM9121
  Vector type: Plant Expression, CRISPR, Synthetic Biology
Growth in bacteria
  Bacterial resistance: Spectinomycin, 50 μg/mL
  Growth temperature: 37°C
  Growth strain: DH5alpha
  Copy number: High Copy
Gene/Insert
  Gene/Insert name: Level0 Rice OsU6-2 Pol III promoter with transcription Start-G
  Species: Synthetic
Terms and licenses: Academic/Nonprofit Terms; Industry Terms: Not Available to Industry
How to cite: pFH37 was a gift from Vladimir Nekrasov (Addgene plasmid # 126011 ; http://n2t.net/addgene:126011 ; RRID:Addgene_126011)
