[The description below was written by a language model from this plasmid's Addgene catalogue record and pLannotate feature annotations shown in this document.]
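Description:
pFH37 is a small (about 2.3 kb) Level 0 module plasmid from a modular cloning (MoClo/Golden Gate-style) toolkit for plant genome editing. It is built on the pAGM9121 backbone, a universal Level 0 acceptor, and is catalogued as a plant expression, CRISPR and synthetic biology vector. It is maintained in E. coli as a high-copy plasmid through a ColE1/pUC-type origin of replication. Selection is with spectinomycin, conferred by an aadA aminoglycoside adenylyltransferase gene that also gives streptomycin resistance. The annotation also detects short fragments of a class 1 integron Pc promoter and of a gentamicin acetyltransferase gene just upstream of aadA. These are most likely remnants of the integron-derived resistance cassette, with the Pc fragment plausibly driving the marker, rather than functional parts in their own right.

The payload is a synthetic part carrying the rice OsU6-2 RNA polymerase III promoter, including the G nucleotide at which transcription starts. U6 promoters of this kind are used to drive short, uncapped, non-polyadenylated transcripts such as CRISPR single guide RNAs, and a rice promoter suits expression in rice and probably other monocots. The automated feature table does not annotate the promoter itself; it covers only the backbone elements, so the position and length of the insert and the flanking Type IIS restriction sites or fusion overhangs are not stated in the record. As a Level 0 part, pFH37 is not an expression construct by itself. It serves as a building block to be combined with a guide RNA sequence and scaffold in higher-level assemblies, producing sgRNA transcription units for multigene plant genome-editing vectors.
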