Features (pLannotate 1.2.2; 4 found; start..end, strand, type, name):
     23..46      +  promoter       Pc promoter (fragment): intI1 (promoter lies within the coding sequence); class 1 integron promoter
    222..278     +  CDS            GmR (fragment): gentamycin acetyltransferase; aacC1; confers resistance to gentamycin
    289..1076    +  CDS            SmR (fragment): aminoglycoside adenylyltransferase (Murphy, 1985); aadA; confers resistance to spectinomycin and streptomycin
   1417..2005    +  rep_origin     ori: high-copy-number ColE1/pMB1/pBR322/pUC origin of replication
>Addgene plasmid #126011 | pFH37 | addgene full sequence | sequence record 252794 | Addgene NGS Result
GTGCCGAGGCACGAACCCAGTGGACATAAGCCTGTTCGGTTCGTAAGCTGTAATGCAAGTAGCGTATGCG
CTCACGCAACTGGTCCAGAACCTTGACCGAACGCAGCGGTGGTAACGGCGCAGTGGCGGTTTTCATGGCT
TGTTATGACTGTTTTTTTGGGGTACAGTCTATGCCTCGGGCATCCAAGCAGCAAGCGCGTTACGCCGTGG
GTCGATGTTTGATGTTATGGAGCAGCAACGATGTTACGCAGCAGGGCAGTCGCCCTAAAACAAAGTTAAA
CATCATGGGGGAAGCGGTGATCGCCGAAGTATCGACTCAACTATCAGAGGTAGTTGGCGTCATCGAGCGC
CATCTCGAACCGACGTTGCTGGCCGTACATTTGTACGGCTCCGCAGTGGATGGCGGCCTGAAGCCACACA
GCGATATTGATTTGCTGGTTACGGTGACCGTAAGGCTTGATGAAACAACGCGGCGAGCTTTGATCAACGA
CCTTTTGGAAACTTCGGCTTCCCCTGGAGAGAGCGAGATTCTCCGCGCTGTAGAAGTCACCATTGTTGTG
CACGACGACATCATTCCGTGGCGTTATCCAGCTAAGCGCGAACTGCAATTTGGAGAATGGCAGCGCAATG
ACATTCTTGCAGGTATCTTCGAGCCAGCCACGATCGACATTGATCTGGCTATCTTGCTGACAAAAGCAAG
AGAACATAGCGTTGCCTTGGTAGGTCCAGCGGCGGAGGAACTCTTTGATCCGGTTCCTGAACAGGATCTA
TTTGAGGCGCTAAATGAAACCTTAACGCTATGGAACTCGCCGCCCGACTGGGCTGGCGATGAGCGAAATG
TAGTGCTTACGTTGTCCCGCATTTGGTACAGCGCAGTAACCGGCAAAATCGCGCCGAAGGATGTCGCTGC
CGACTGGGCAATGGAGCGCCTGCCGGCCCAGTATCAGCCCGTCATACTTGAAGCTAGACAGGCTTATCTT
GGACAAGAAGAAGATCGCTTGGCCTCGCGCGCAGATCAGTTGGAAGAATTTGTCCATTACGTGAAAGGCG
AGATCACCAAGGTAGTCGGCAAATAATGTCTAGCTAGAAATTCGTTCAAGCCGACGCCGCTTCGCGGCGC
GGCTTAACTCAAGCGTTAGATGCACTAAGCACATAATTGCTCACAGCCAAACTATCAGGTCAAGTCTGCT
TTTATTATTTTTAAGCGTGCATAATAAGCCCTACACAAATTGGGAGATATATCATGCTGTCAGACCAAGT
TTACTCATATATACTTTAGATTGATTTAAAACTTCATTTTTAATTTAAAAGGATCTAGGTGAAGATCCTT
TTTGATAATCTCATGACCAAAATCCCTTAACGTGAGTTTTCGTTCCACTGAGCGTCAGACCCCGTAGAAA
AGATCAAAGGATCTTCTTGAGATCCTTTTTTTCTGCGCGTAATCTGCTGCTTGCAAACAAAAAAACCACC
GCTACCAGCGGTGGTTTGTTTGCCGGATCAAGAGCTACCAACTCTTTTTCCGAAGGTAACTGGCTTCAGC
AGAGCGCAGATACCAAATACTGTTCTTCTAGTGTAGCCGTAGTTAGGCCACCACTTCAAGAACTCTGTAG
CACCGCCTACATACCTCGCTCTGCTAATCCTGTTACCAGTGGCTGCTGCCAGTGGCGATAAGTCGTGTCT
TACCGGGTTGGACTCAAGACGATAGTTACCGGATAAGGCGCAGCGGTCGGGCTGAACGGGGGGTTCGTGC
ACACAGCCCAGCTTGGAGCGAACGACCTACACCGAACTGAGATACCTACAGCGTGAGCTATGAGAAAGCG
CCACGCTTCCCGAAGGGAGAAAGGCGGACAGGTATCCGGTAAGCGGCAGGGTCGGAACAGGAGAGCGCAC
GAGGGAGCTTCCAGGGGGAAACGCCTGGTATCTTTATAGTCCTGTCGGGTTTCGCCACCTCTGACTTGAG
CGTCGATTTTTGTGATGCTCGTCAGGGGGGCGGAGCCTATGGAAAAACGCCAGCAACGCGGCCTTTTTAC
GGTTCCTGCACTCTGTGGTCTCAGGAGGGATCATGAACCAACGGCCTGGCTGTATTTGGTGGTTGTGTAG
GGAGATGGGGAGAAGAAAAGCCCGATTCTCTTCGCTGTGATGGGCTGGATGCATGCGGGGGAGCGGGAGG
CCCAAGTACGTGCACGGTGAGCGGCCCACAGGGCGAGTGTGAGCGCGAGAGGCGGGAGGAACAGTTTAGT
ACCACATTGCCCAGCTAACTCGAACGCGACCAACTTATAAACCCGCGCGCTGTCGCTTGTGTTGCGAGAC
CACGAA
